Addgene plasmid #168395: pTL334
Purpose: pGBKT7 yeast two-hybrid plasmid
Depositing lab: Sophien Kamoun. Depositing organization: Sainsbury Laboratory, Norwich. Publication: A single amino acid polymorphism in a conserved effector of the multihost blast fungus pathogen expands host-target binding spectrum. Bentham AR, Petit-Houdenot Y, Win J, Chuma I, Terauchi R, Banfield MJ, Kamoun S, Langner T. PLoS Pathog. 2021 Nov 10;17(11):e1009957. doi: 10.1371/journal.ppat.1009957. eCollection 2021 Nov. PubMed 34758051.
Backbone
  Vector backbone: pGBKT7
  Vector type: Yeast Expression
Growth in bacteria
  Bacterial resistance: Kanamycin, 50 μg/mL
  Growth temperature: 37°C
  Growth strain: DH5alpha
  Copy number: High Copy
Gene/Insert
  Gene/Insert name: LOC_ Os05g45820
  Species: Oryza sativa
  Cloning method: Unknown
Terms and licenses: Academic/Nonprofit Terms; Industry Terms: Not Available to Industry
How to cite: pTL334 was a gift from Sophien Kamoun (Addgene plasmid # 168395 ; http://n2t.net/addgene:168395 ; RRID:Addgene_168395)
