[The description below was written by a language model from this plasmid's Addgene catalogue record and pLannotate feature annotations shown in this document.]
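Description:
pTL334 is a yeast two-hybrid bait plasmid built on the pGBKT7 backbone, carrying a rice (Oryza sativa) insert recorded as LOC_Os05g45820. It is an E. coli–yeast shuttle vector. In bacteria it replicates at high copy from a ColE1/pUC-type origin and is selected with kanamycin through the Tn5 aminoglycoside phosphotransferase (NeoR/KanR) gene driven by the AmpR promoter. In Saccharomyces cerevisiae it is maintained episomally by the 2μ origin and selected by complementation of tryptophan auxotrophy with the TRP1 marker under its own promoter. An f1 origin is also present, and several small annotated fragments (lacZα, lacI, rop, bom, ble, poly(A) signals) appear to be backbone remnants rather than functional parts.

The expression cassette uses the constitutive yeast ADH1 promoter to drive the GAL4 DNA-binding domain, followed by the cloned insert and then the T7 and ADH1 terminators. This layout is that of a GAL4 DNA-binding-domain fusion of the rice protein, although the reading frame cannot be confirmed from the table. A T7 promoter lies between the GAL4 domain and the insert, which in this backbone allows in vitro transcription of the insert alone. The annotation tool labels a roughly 200 nt stretch of the insert region as a fragment resembling Arabidopsis NAKR3 (also called HPP04). This is a homology-based call and probably reflects similarity of the rice sequence to that protein rather than an Arabidopsis insert. The record does not state which portion of the rice gene was cloned, nor the cloning method.

As a bait, the fusion would be co-expressed with a GAL4 activation-domain prey, so that an interaction reconstitutes GAL4 activity and switches on reporter genes. The associated study concerns host-target binding by a blast fungus effector, which suggests the plasmid was used to test such effector–host protein interactions.
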