Features (pLannotate 1.2.2; 24 found; start..end, strand, type, name):
     30..734     +  promoter       ADH1 promoter: S. cerevisiae ADH1; promoter for alcohol dehydrogenase 1
    762..1202    +  CDS            GAL4 DNA binding domain: DNA binding domain of the GAL4 transcriptional activator; Saccharomyces cerevisiae GAL4 (truncated)
   1213..1231    +  promoter       T7 promoter: promoter for bacteriophage T7 RNA polymerase
   1314..1511    +  CDS            NAKR3 (fragment): NAKR3_ARATH - Also known as HPP04 From Arabidopsis thaliana (Mouse-ear cress).
   1553..1600    +  terminator     T7 terminator: transcription terminator for bacteriophage T7 RNA polymerase
   1627..1814    +  terminator     ADH1 terminator: S. cerevisiae ADH1; transcription terminator for the S. cerevisiae alcohol dehydrogenase 1 (ADH1) gene
   1862..1878    -  protein_bind   lac operator: The lac repressor binds to the lac operator to inhibit transcription in E. coli. This inhibition can be relieved by adding lactose or isopropyl-β-D-thiogalactopyranoside (IPTG). lac repressor encoded by lacI
   1886..1916    -  promoter       lac promoter: promoter for the E. coli lac operon
   1931..1952    -  protein_bind   CAP binding site: CAP binding activates transcription in the presence of cAMP. E. coli catabolite activator protein
   1965..2057    -  CDS            lacI (fragment): lac repressor; lacI; The lac repressor binds to the lac operator to inhibit transcription in E. coli. This inhibition can be relieved by adding lactose or isopropyl-β-D-thiogalactopyranoside (IPTG).
   2240..2828    -  rep_origin     ori: high-copy-number ColE1/pMB1/pBR322/pUC origin of replication
   3050..3066    +  polyA_signal   bGH poly(A) signal (fragment): bovine growth hormone polyadenylation signal
   3157..3204    -  polyA_signal   HSV TK poly(A) signal: herpes simplex virus thymidine kinase polyadenylation signal (Cole and Stacy, 1985)
   3263..3415    -  CDS            ble (fragment): BLE_KLEPN - Experimental evidence at protein level: Swiss-Prot protein existence level 1. Binding protein with a strong affinity to the bleomycin family of antibiotics. Binds to CL990; an antimitotic-antibiotic compound. From Klebsiella pneumoniae.
   3436..4230    -  CDS            NeoR/KanR: aminoglycoside phosphotransferase from Tn5; aph(3')-II (or nptII); confers resistance to neomycin, kanamycin, and G418 (Geneticin®)
   4231..4335    -  promoter       AmpR promoter: bla
   4362..5704    -  rep_origin     2μ ori: yeast 2μ plasmid origin of replication
   5772..5807    +  CDS            rop (fragment): Rop protein, which maintains plasmids at low copy number; rop
   5909..5958    +  misc_feature   bom (fragment): basis of mobility region from pBR322
   6097..6244    +  promoter       TRP1 promoter: S. cerevisiae TRP1
   6245..6919    +  CDS            TRP1: phosphoribosylanthranilate isomerase, required for tryptophan biosynthesis; S. cerevisiae TRP1; yeast auxotrophic marker
   6970..7021    +  misc_feature   bom (fragment): basis of mobility region from pBR322
   7049..7477    -  rep_origin     f1 ori (sequence partly withheld): f1 bacteriophage origin of replication; arrow indicates direction of (+) strand synthesis
   7481..29      -  CDS            lacZα (fragment) (across the origin): LacZα fragment of β-galactosidase; lacZ fragment
>Addgene plasmid #168395 | pTL334 | addgene full sequence | sequence record 349790 | Addgene NGS Result
CGGTGCGGGCCTCTTCGCTATTACGCCAGATCCTTTTGTTGTTTCCGGGTGTACAATATGGACTTCCTCT
TTTCTGGCAACCAAACCCATACATCGGGATTCCTATAATACCTTCGTTGGTCTCCCTAACATGTAGGTGG
CGGAGGGGAGATATACAATAGAACAGATACCAGACAAGACATAATGGGCTAAACAAGACTACACCAATTA
CACTGCCTCATTGATGGTGGTACATAACGAACTAATACTGTAGCCCTAGACTTGATAGCCATCATCATAT
CGAAGTTTCACTACCCTTTTTCCATTTGCCATCTATTGAAGTAATAATAGGCGCATGCAACTTCTTTTCT
TTTTTTTTCTTTTCTCTCTCCCCCGTTGTTGTCTCACCATATCCGCAATGACAAAAAAATGATGGAAGAC
ACTAAAGGAAAAAATTAACGACAAAGACAGCACCAACAGATGTCGTTGTTCCAGAGCTGATGAGGGGTAT
CTCGAAGCACACGAAACTTTTTCCTTCCTTCATTCACGCACACTACTCTCTAATGAGCAACGGTATACGG
CCTTCCTTCCAGTTACTTGAATTTGAAATAAAAAAAAGTTTGCTGTCTTGCTATCAAGTATAAATAGACC
TGCAATTATTAATCTTTTGTTTCCTCGTCATTGTTCTCGTTCCCTTTCTTCCTTGTTTCTTTTTCTGCAC
AATATTTCAAGCTATACCAAGCATACAATCAACTCCAAGCTTGAAGCAAGCCTCCTGAAAGATGAAGCTA
CTGTCTTCTATCGAACAAGCATGCGATATTTGCCGACTTAAAAAGCTCAAGTGCTCCAAAGAAAAACCGA
AGTGCGCCAAGTGTCTGAAGAACAACTGGGAGTGTCGCTACTCTCCCAAAACCAAAAGGTCTCCGCTGAC
TAGGGCACATCTGACAGAAGTGGAATCAAGGCTAGAAAGACTGGAACAGCTATTTCTACTGATTTTTCCT
CGAGAAGACCTTGACATGATTTTGAAAATGGATTCTTTACAGGATATAAAAGCATTGTTAACAGGATTAT
TTGTACAAGATAATGTGAATAAAGATGCCGTCACAGATAGATTGGCTTCAGTGGAGACTGATATGCCTCT
AACATTGAGACAGCATAGAATAAGTGCGACATCATCATCGGAAGAGAGTAGTAACAAAGGTCAAAGACAG
TTGACTGTATCGCCGGAATTTGTAATACGACTCACTATAGGGCGAGCCGCCATCATGGAGGAGCAGAAGC
TGATCTCAGAGGAGGACCTGCATATGGCCATGGAGGCCGAATTCCCGAAAACCGTGGAACTGAAAGTGAG
CATGCACTGCAACGGCTGCGCAAAGAAAGTGCAGAAGCACATCAGCCGCATGGAAGGTGTGACCTGGTTC
GAAGTGGACCTGGAGAAGAAGAAAGTGGTGGTGACCGGTGATGTGACCCCGCTGGAAGTGCTGCAGAGCA
TCAGCAAGGTGAAGTTTGCACAGCTGTGGCCGCTGCCGCCGCAGCCGGCCGCAGGATCCGTCGACCTGCA
GCGGCCGCATAACTAGCATAACCCCTTGGGGCCTCTAAACGGGTCTTGAGGGGTTTTTTGCGCGCTTGCA
GCCAAGCTAATTCCGGGCGAATTTCTTATGATTTATGATTTTTATTATTAAATAAGTTATAAAAAAAATA
AGTGTATACAAATTTTAAAGTGACTCTTAGGTTTTAAAACGAAAATTCTTATTCTTGAGTAACTCTTTCC
TGTAGGTCAGGTTGCTTTCTCAGGTATAGCATGAGGTCGCTCTTATTGACCACACCTCTACCGGCATGCA
AGCTTGGCGTAATCATGGTCATAGCTGTTTCCTGTGTGAAATTGTTATCCGCTCACAATTCCACACAACA
TACGAGCCGGAAGCATAAAGTGTAAAGCCTGGGGTGCCTAATGAGTGAGCTAACTCACATTAATTGCGTT
GCGCTCACTGCCCGCTTTCCAGTCGGGAAACCTGTCGTGCCAGCTGCATTAATGAATCGGCCAACGCGCG
GGGAGAGGCGGTTTGCGTATTGGGCGCTCTTCCGCTTCCTCGCTCACTGACTCGCTGCGCTCGGTCGTTC
GGCTGCGGCGAGCGGTATCAGCTCACTCAAAGGCGGTAATACGGTTATCCACAGAATCAGGGGATAACGC
AGGAAAGAACATGTGAGCAAAAGGCCAGCAAAAGGCCAGGAACCGTAAAAAGGCCGCGTTGCTGGCGTTT
TTCCATAGGCTCCGCCCCCCTGACGAGCATCACAAAAATCGACGCTCAAGTCAGAGGTGGCGAAACCCGA
CAGGACTATAAAGATACCAGGCGTTTCCCCCTGGAAGCTCCCTCGTGCGCTCTCCTGTTCCGACCCTGCC
GCTTACCGGATACCTGTCCGCCTTTCTCCCTTCGGGAAGCGTGGCGCTTTCTCATAGCTCACGCTGTAGG
TATCTCAGTTCGGTGTAGGTCGTTCGCTCCAAGCTGGGCTGTGTGCACGAACCCCCCGTTCAGCCCGACC
GCTGCGCCTTATCCGGTAACTATCGTCTTGAGTCCAACCCGGTAAGACACGACTTATCGCCACTGGCAGC
AGCCACTGGTAACAGGATTAGCAGAGCGAGGTATGTAGGCGGTGCTACAGAGTTCTTGAAGTGGTGGCCT
AACTACGGCTACACTAGAAGAACAGTATTTGGTATCTGCGCTCTGCTGAAGCCAGTTACCTTCGGAAAAA
GAGTTGGTAGCTCTTGATCCGGCAAACAAACCACCGCTGGTAGCGGTGGTTTTTTTGTTTGCAAGCAGCA
GATTACGCGCAGAAAAAAAGGATCTCAAGAAGATCCTTTGATCTTTTCTACGGGGTCTGACGCTCAGTGG
AACGAAAACTCACGTTAAGGGATTTTGGTCATGAGATTATCAAAAAGGATCTTCACCTAGATCCTTTTAA
ATTAAAAATGAAGTTTTAAATCAATCTAAAGTATATATGAGTAACCTGAGGCTATGGCAGGGCCTGCCGC
CCCGACGTTGGCTGCGAGCCCTGGGCCTTCACCCGAACTTGGGGGGTGGGGTGGGGAAAAGGAAGAAACG
CGGGCGTATTGGCCCCAATGGGGTCTCGGTGGGGTATCGACAGAGTGCCAGCCCTGGGACCGAACCCCGC
GTTTATGAACAAACGACCCAACACCGTGCGTTTTATTCTGTCTTTTTATTGCCGTCATAGCGCGGGTTCC
TTCCGGTATTGTCTCCTTCCGTGTTTCAGTTAGCCTCCCCCTAGGGTGGGCGAAGAACTCCAGCATGAGA
TCCCCGCGCTGGAGGATCATCCAGCCGGCGTCCCGGAAAACGATTCCGAAGCCCAACCTTTCATAGAAGG
CGGCGGTGGAATCGAAATCTCGTGATGGCAGGTTGGGCGTCGCTTGGTCGGTCATTTCGAACCCCAGAGT
CCCGCTCAGAAGAACTCGTCAAGAAGGCGATAGAAGGCGATGCGCTGCGAATCGGGAGCGGCGATACCGT
AAAGCACGAGGAAGCGGTCAGCCCATTCGCCGCCAAGCTCTTCAGCAATATCACGGGTAGCCAACGCTAT
GTCCTGATAGCGGTCCGCCACACCCAGCCGGCCACAGTCGATGAATCCAGAAAAGCGGCCATTTTCCACC
ATGATATTCGGCAAGCAGGCATCGCCATGAGTCACGACGAGATCCTCGCCGTCGGGCATGCTCGCCTTGA
GCCTGGCGAACAGTTCGGCTGGCGCGAGCCCCTGATGCTCTTCGTCCAGATCATCCTGATCGACAAGACC
GGCTTCCATCCGAGTACGTGCTCGCTCGATGCGATGTTTCGCTTGGTGGTCGAATGGGCAGGTAGCCGGA
TCAAGCGTATGCAGCCGCCGCATTGCATCAGCCATGATGGATACTTTCTCGGCAGGAGCAAGGTGAGATG
ACAGGAGATCCTGCCCCGGCACTTCGCCCAATAGCAGCCAGTCCCTTCCCGCTTCAGTGACAACGTCGAG
CACAGCTGCGCAAGGAACGCCCGTCGTGGCCAGCCACGATAGCCGCGCTGCCTCGTCTTGCAGTTCATTC
AGGGCACCGGACAGGTCGGTCTTGACAAAAAGAACCGGGCGCCCCTGCGCTGACAGCCGGAACACGGCGG
CATCAGAGCAGCCGATTGTCTGTTGTGCCCAGTCATAGCCGAATAGCCTCTCCACCCAAGCGGCCGGAGA
ACCTGCGTGCAATCCATCTTGTTCAATCATACTCTTCCTTTTTCAATATTATTGAAGCATTTATCAGGGT
TATTGTCTCATGAGCGGATACATATTTGAATGTATTTAGAAAAATAAACAAATAGGGGTTCCGCGCACAT
TTCCCCGAAAAGTGCCACCTGAACGAAGCATCTGTGCTTCATTTTGTAGAACAAAAATGCAACGCGAGAG
CGCTAATTTTTCAAACAAAGAATCTGAGCTGCATTTTTACAGAACAGAAATGCAACGCGAAAGCGCTATT
TTACCAACGAAGAATCTGTGCTTCATTTTTGTAAAACAAAAATGCAACGCGAGAGCGCTAATTTTTCAAA
CAAAGAATCTGAGCTGCATTTTTACAGAACAGAAATGCAACGCGAGAGCGCTATTTTACCAACAAAGAAT
CTATACTTCTTTTTTGTTCTACAAAAATGCATCCCGAGAGCGCTATTTTTCTAACAAAGCATCTTAGATT
ACTTTTTTTCTCCTTTGTGCGCTCTATAATGCAGTCTCTTGATAACTTTTTGCACTGTAGGTCCGTTAAG
GTTAGAAGAAGGCTACTTTGGTGTCTATTTTCTCTTCCATAAAAAAAGCCTGACTCCACTTCCCGCGTTT
ACTGATTACTAGCGAAGCTGCGGGTGCATTTTTTCAAGATAAAGGCATCCCCGATTATATTCTATACCGA
TGTGGATTGCGCATACTTTGTGAACAGAAAGTGATAGCGTTGATGATTCTTCATTGGTCAGAAAATTATG
AACGGTTTCTTCTATTTTGTCTCTATATACTACGTATAGGAAATGTTTACATTTTCGTATTGTTTTCGAT
TCACTCTATGAATAGTTCTTACTACAATTTTTTTGTCTAAAGAGTAATACTAGAGATAAACATAAAAAAT
GTAGAGGTCGAGTTTAGATGCAAGTTCAAGGAGCGAAAGGTGGATGGGTAGGTTATATAGGGATATAGCA
CAGAGATATATAGCAAAGAGATACTTTTGAGCAATGTTTGTGGAAGCGGTATTCGCAATATTTTAGTAGC
TCGTTACAGTCCGGTGCGTTTTTGGTTTTTTGAAAGTGCGTCTTCAGAGCGCTTTTGGTTTTCAAAAGCG
CTCTGAAGTTCCTATACTTTCTAGAGAATAGGAACTTCGGAATAGGAACTTCAAAGCGTTTCCGAAAACG
AGCGCTTCCGAAAATGCAACGCGAGCTGCGCACATACAGCTCACTGTTCACGTCGCACCTATATCTGCGT
GTTGCCTGTATATATATATACATGAGAAGAACGGCATAGTGCGTGTTTATGCTTAAATGCGTACTTATAT
GCGTCTATTTATGTAGGATGAAAGGTAGTCTAGTACCTCCTGTGATATTATCCCATTCCATGCGGGGTAT
CGTATGCTTCCTTCAGCACTACCCTTTAGCTGTTCTATATGCTGCCACTCCTCAATTGGATTAGTCTCAT
CCTTCAATGCTATCATTTCCTTTGATATTGGATCATACTAAGAAACCATTATTATCATGACATTAACCTA
TAAAAATAGGCGTATCACGAGGCCCTTTCGTCTCGCGCGTTTCGGTGATGACGGTGAAAACCTCTGACAC
ATGCAGCTCCCGGAGACGGTCACAGCTTGTCTGTAAGCGGATGCCGGGAGCAGACAAGCCCGTCAGGGCG
CGTCAGCGGGTGTTGGCGGGTGTCGGGGCTGGCTTAACTATGCGGCATCAGAGCAGATTGTACTGAGAGT
GCACCATAGATCAACGACATTACTATATATATAATATAGGAAGCATTTAATAGAACAGCATCGTAATATA
TGTGTACTTTGCAGTTATGACGCCAGATGGCAGTAGTGGAAGATATTCTTTATTGAAAAATAGCTTGTCA
CCTTACGTACAATCTTGATCCGGAGCTTTTCTTTTTTTGCCGATTAAGAATTAATTCGGTCGAAAAAAGA
AAAGGAGAGGGCCAAGAGGGAGGGCATTGGTGACTATTGAGCACGTGAGTATACGTGATTAAGCACACAA
AGGCAGCTTGGAGTATGTCTGTTATTAATTTCACAGGTAGTTCTGGTCCATTGGTGAAAGTTTGCGGCTT
GCAGAGCACAGAGGCCGCAGAATGTGCTCTAGATTCCGATGCTGACTTGCTGGGTATTATATGTGTGCCC
AATAGAAAGAGAACAATTGACCCGGTTATTGCAAGGAAAATTTCAAGTCTTGTAAAAGCATATAAAAATA
GTTCAGGCACTCCGAAATACTTGGTTGGCGTGTTTCGTAATCAACCTAAGGAGGATGTTTTGGCTCTGGT
CAATGATTACGGCATTGATATCGTCCAACTGCATGGAGATGAGTCGTGGCAAGAATACCAAGAGTTCCTC
GGTTTGCCAGTTATTAAAAGACTCGTATTTCCAAAAGACTGCAACATACTACTCAGTGCAGCTTCACAGA
AACCTCATTCGTTTATTCCCTTGTTTGATTCAGAAGCAGGTGGGACAGGTGAACTTTTGGATTGGAACTC
GATTTCTGACTGGGTTGGAAGGCAAGAGAGCCCCGAAAGCTTACATTTTATGTTAGCTGGTGGACTGACG
CCAGAAAATGTTGGTGATGCGCTTAGATTAAATGGCGTTATTGGTGTTGATGTAAGCGGAGGTGTGGAGA
CAAATGGTGTAAAAGACTCTAACAAAATAGCAAATTTCGTCAAAAATGCTAAGAAATAGGTTATTACTGA
GTAGTATTTATTTAAGTATTGTTTGTGCACTTGCCGATCTATGCGGTGTGAAATACCGCACAGATGCGTA
AGGAGAAAATACCGCATCAGGAAATTGTAAGCGTTAATATTTTGTTAAAATTCGCGTTAAATTTTTGTTA
AATCAGCTCATTTTTTAACCAATAGGCCGAAATCGGCAAAATCCCTTATAAATCAAAAGAATAGACCGAG
ATAGGGT
[37 nt withheld, positions 7148-7184]
AAAGAACGTGGACTCCAACGTCAAAGG
[49 nt withheld, positions 7212-7260]
T
[91 nt withheld, positions 7262-7352]
G
[124 nt withheld, positions 7354-7477]
CCATTCGCCATTCAGGCTGCGCAACTGTTGGGAAGGGCGAT
