>Addgene plasmid #168395 | pTL334 | depositor partial sequence | sequence record 326495 | insert
GAATTCCCGAAAACCGTGGAACTGAAAGTGAGCATGCACTGCAACGGCTGCGCAAAGAAAGTGCAGAAGC
ACATCAGCCGCATGGAAGGTGTGACCTGGTTCGAAGTGGACCTGGAGAAGAAGAAAGTGGTGGTGACCGG
TGATGTGACCCCGCTGGAAGTGCTGCAGAGCATCAGCAAGGTGAAGTTTGCACAGCTGTGGCCGCTGCCG
CCGCAGCCGGCCGCAGGATCC
